>Addgene plasmid #123651 | pUC57-Kan_CD156_APikL3 | addgene full sequence | sequence record 244330 | Addgene NGS Result
TCGCGCGTTTCGGTGATGACGGTGAAAACCTCTGACACATGCAGCTCCCGGAGACGGTCACAGCTTGTCT
GTAAGCGGATGCCGGGAGCAGACAAGCCCGTCAGGGCGCGTCAGCGGGTGTTGGCGGGTGTCGGGGCTGG
CTTAACTATGCGGCATCAGAGCAGATTGTACTGAGAGTGCACCATATGCGGTGTGAAATACCGCACAGAT
GCGTAAGGAGAAAATACCGCATCAGGCGCCATTCGCCATTCAGGCTGCGCAACTGTTGGGAAGGGCGATC
GGTGCGGGCCTCTTCGCTATTACGCCAGCTGGCGAAAGGGGGATGTGCTGCAAGGCGATTAAGTTGGGTA
ACGCCAGGGTTTTCCCAGTCACGACGTTGTAAAACGACGGCCAGTGAATTGACGCGTATTGGGATGGAAC
TTGGTCTCTAAGCTCAATTACCTTCTCTAGTAGTAATAGTTTTACCTTGCATTCTTTGATTTTGATTATT
TTTCAAATCATCTCTTTCTCTACCCAAAACAATCCAACCTGGAGCATAAGTACCATGCAAATTAAATTTT
TTATCAGTTTTAATTTGAACAAATCTTTTACCAACTTGCAAACCAAAAGACCAACCAGAATGACAAGCTC
TAGCATCAACTCTTTGACCATTATAAAACATAAACCAAAAACATTCTTGAACTGGAGAACCTGGAGCATC
ATAAACAACTGGATTTGGTTCTCTAGACAAATCAATTCTAAAACCTGGAACAATAGCATTTTCAATTTTC
ATTAGAGACCAAGTTCCATCCCAATGGCGCGCCGAGCTTGGCTCGAGCATGGTCATAGCTGTTTCCTGTG
TGAAATTGTTATCCGCTCACAATTCCACACAACATACGAGCCGGAAGCATAAAGTGTAAAGCCTGGGGTG
CCTAATGAGTGAGCTAACTCACATTAATTGCGTTGCGCTCACTGCCCGCTTTCCAGTCGGGAAACCTGTC
GTGCCAGCTGCATTAATGAATCGGCCAACGCGCGGGGAGAGGCGGTTTGCGTATTGGGCGCTCTTCCGCT
TCCTCGCTCACTGACTCGCTGCGCTCGGTCGTTCGGCTGCGGCGAGCGGTATCAGCTCACTCAAAGGCGG
TAATACGGTTATCCACAGAATCAGGGGATAACGCAGGAAAGAACATGTGAGCAAAAGGCCAGCAAAAGGC
CAGGAACCGTAAAAAGGCCGCGTTGCTGGCGTTTTTCCATAGGCTCCGCCCCCCTGACGAGCATCACAAA
AATCGACGCTCAAGTCAGAGGTGGCGAAACCCGACAGGACTATAAAGATACCAGGCGTTTCCCCCTGGAA
GCTCCCTCGTGCGCTCTCCTGTTCCGACCCTGCCGCTTACCGGATACCTGTCCGCCTTTCTCCCTTCGGG
AAGCGTGGCGCTTTCTCATAGCTCACGCTGTAGGTATCTCAGTTCGGTGTAGGTCGTTCGCTCCAAGCTG
GGCTGTGTGCACGAACCCCCCGTTCAGCCCGACCGCTGCGCCTTATCCGGTAACTATCGTCTTGAGTCCA
ACCCGGTAAGACACGACTTATCGCCACTGGCAGCAGCCACTGGTAACAGGATTAGCAGAGCGAGGTATGT
AGGCGGTGCTACAGAGTTCTTGAAGTGGTGGCCTAACTACGGCTACACTAGAAGAACAGTATTTGGTATC
TGCGCTCTGCTGAAGCCAGTTACCTTCGGAAAAAGAGTTGGTAGCTCTTGATCCGGCAAACAAACCACCG
CTGGTAGCGGTGGTTTTTTTGTTTGCAAGCAGCAGATTACGCGCAGAAAAAAAGGATCTCAAGAAGATCC
TTTGATCTTTTCTACGGGGTCTGACGCTCAGTGGAACGAAAACTCACGTTAAGGGATTTTGGTCATGAGA
TTATCAAAAAGGATCTTCACCTAGATCCTTTTAAATTAAAAATGAAGTTTTAAATCAATCTAAAGTATAT
ATGAGTAAACTTGGTCTGACAGTTAGAAAAACTCATCGAGCATCAAATGAAACTGCAATTTATTCATATC
AGGATTATCAATACCATATTTTTGAAAAAGCCGTTTCTGTAATGAAGGAGAAAACTCACCGAGGCAGTTC
CATAGGATGGCAAGATCCTGGTATCGGTCTGCGATTCCGACTCGTCCAACATCAATACAACCTATTAATT
TCCCCTCGTCAAAAATAAGGTTATCAAGTGAGAAATCACCATGAGTGACGACTGAATCCGGTGAGAATGG
CAAAAGTTTATGCATTTCTTTCCAGACTTGTTCAACAGGCCAGCCATTACGCTCGTCATCAAAATCACTC
GCATCAACCAAACCGTTATTCATTCGTGATTGCGCCTGAGCGAGACGAAATACGCGATCGCTGTTAAAAG
GACAATTACAAACAGGAATCGAATGCAACCGGCGCAGGAACACTGCCAGCGCATCAACAATATTTTCACC
TGAATCAGGATATTCTTCTAATACCTGGAATGCTGTTTTCCCAGGGATCGCAGTGGTGAGTAACCATGCA
TCATCAGGAGTACGGATAAAATGCTTGATGGTCGGAAGAGGCATAAATTCCGTCAGCCAGTTTAGTCTGA
CCATCTCATCTGTAACATCATTGGCAACGCTACCTTTGCCATGTTTCAGAAACAACTCTGGCGCATCGGG
CTTCCCATACAATCGATAGATTGTCGCACCTGATTGCCCGACATTATCGCGAGCCCATTTATACCCATAT
AAATCAGCATCCATGTTGGAATTTAATCGCGGCCTAGAGCAAGACGTTTCCCGTTGAATATGGCTCATAC
TCTTCCTTTTTCAATATTATTGAAGCATTTATCAGGGTTATTGTCTCATGAGCGGATACATATTTGAATG
TATTTAGAAAAATAAACAAATAGGGGTTCCGCGCACATTTCCCCGAAAAGTGCCACCTGACGTCTAAGAA
ACCATTATTATCATGACATTAACCTATAAAAATAGGCGTATCACGAGGCCCTTTCGTC
Features (pLannotate 1.2.2; 10 found; start..end, strand, type, name):
    137..236     +  misc_feature   bom (fragment): basis of mobility region from pBR322
    242..399     -  CDS            lacZα (fragment): LacZα fragment of β-galactosidase; lacZ fragment
    846..862     -  protein_bind   lac operator: The lac repressor binds to the lac operator to inhibit transcription in E. coli. This inhibition can be relieved by adding lactose or isopropyl-β-D-thiogalactopyranoside (IPTG). lac repressor encoded by lacI
    870..900     -  promoter       lac promoter: promoter for the E. coli lac operon
    915..936     -  protein_bind   CAP binding site: CAP binding activates transcription in the presence of cAMP. E. coli catabolite activator protein
    949..1041    -  CDS            lacI (fragment): lac repressor; lacI; The lac repressor binds to the lac operator to inhibit transcription in E. coli. This inhibition can be relieved by adding lactose or isopropyl-β-D-thiogalactopyranoside (IPTG).
   1224..1812    -  rep_origin     ori: high-copy-number ColE1/pMB1/pBR322/pUC origin of replication
   1983..2798    -  CDS            KanR: aminoglycoside phosphotransferase; aph(3')-Ia; confers resistance to kanamycin in bacteria or G418 (Geneticin®) in eukaryotes
   2799..2903    -  promoter       AmpR promoter: bla
   2998..35      +  CDS            rop (fragment) (across the origin): Rop protein, which maintains plasmids at low copy number; rop
