[The description below was written by a language model from this plasmid's Addgene catalogue record and pLannotate feature annotations shown in this document.]
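Description:
pUC57-Kan_CD156_APikL3 is a small, high-copy E. coli cloning plasmid that serves as a Level 0 module for Golden Gate (modular Type IIS) assembly. It is built on the pUC57-Kan backbone (recorded as 2,626 bp without insert; the full sequenced plasmid is 2,998 nt). It replicates from the ColE1/pUC-type origin and is selected with kanamycin through an aph(3')-Ia aminoglycoside phosphotransferase gene, which the annotation places directly downstream of a bla (AmpR) promoter. Short remnants of bom, rop and lacI are also annotated; these are fragments of backbone ancestry rather than functional elements.

The insert, CD156_APikL3, was placed into the EcoRV site of the pUC57 polylinker. This site lies within the lacZα region, which is preceded by the CAP binding site, lac promoter and lac operator. The feature table shows lacZα only as a fragment, separated from the lac operator by an unannotated stretch of roughly 450 nt. That stretch is consistent with the position of the insert, although the insert itself is not annotated and neither its length nor its coding content is given. The record lists lacZ as a selectable marker, reflecting the blue/white screening capacity of the parental backbone. M13 forward and reverse primer sites flank the cloning region for sequence verification.

The associated publication describes a clone resource of Magnaporthe oryzae effectors that share sequence and structural similarity across host-specific lineages, so the insert is presumably one such effector sequence. The record does not state the organism, the Type IIS enzyme or the overhangs used. As a Level 0 part, the plasmid carries no expression elements for the insert. It is intended as a donor module for assembly with promoters, tags and terminators into higher-level expression constructs.
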