Addgene plasmid #123651: pUC57-Kan_CD156_APikL3
Purpose: Level 0 Golden-Gate compatible vector
Depositing lab: Sophien Kamoun. Depositing organization: Sainsbury Laboratory, Norwich. Publication: A Clone Resource of Magnaporthe oryzae Effectors That Share Sequence and Structural Similarities Across Host-Specific Lineages. Petit-Houdenot Y, Langner T, Harant A, Win J, Kamoun S. Mol Plant Microbe Interact. 2020 Aug;33(8):1032-1035. doi: 10.1094/MPMI-03-20-0052-A. Epub 2020 Jun 22. PubMed 32460610.
Backbone
  Vector backbone: pUC57-Kan
  Backbone size w/o insert (bp): 2626
  Vector type: Golden Gate
  Selectable markers: lacZ
Growth in bacteria
  Bacterial resistance: Kanamycin, 50 μg/mL
  Growth temperature: 37°C
  Growth strain: DH5alpha
  Copy number: High Copy
Gene/Insert
  Gene/Insert name: CD156_APikL3
  Cloning method: Restriction Enzyme; 5′ cloning site EcoRV (unknown if destroyed); 3′ cloning site EcoRV (unknown if destroyed)
  Sequencing primers: 5′ M13Fw; 3′ M13Rv
Terms and licenses: Academic/Nonprofit Terms; Industry Terms: Not Available to Industry
How to cite: pUC57-Kan_CD156_APikL3 was a gift from Sophien Kamoun (Addgene plasmid # 123651 ; http://n2t.net/addgene:123651 ; RRID:Addgene_123651)
