>Addgene plasmid #123651 | pUC57-Kan_CD156_APikL3 | depositor partial sequence | sequence record 235903 | CD156_APikL3
TTGGTCTCTAATGAAAATTGAAAATGCTATTGTTCCAGGTTTTAGAATTGATTTGTCTAGAGAACCAAAT
CCAGTTGTTTATGATGCTCCAGGTTCTCCAGTTCAAGAATGTTTTTGGTTTATGTTTTATAATGGTCAAA
GAGTTGATGCTAGAGCTTGTCATTCTGGTTGGTCTTTTGGTTTGCAAGTTGGTAAAAGATTTGTTCAAAT
TAAAACTGATAAAAAATTTAATTTGCATGGTACTTATGCTCCAGGTTGGATTGTTTTGGGTAGAGAAAGA
GATGATTTGAAAAATAATCAAAATCAAAGAATGCAAGGTAAAACTATTACTACTAGAGAAGGTAATTGAG
CTTAGAGACCAA
