>Addgene plasmid #123651 | pUC57-Kan_CD156_APikL3 | depositor partial sequence | sequence record 235904 | empty_vector
TCGCGCGTTTCGGTGATGACGGTGAAAACCTCTGACACATGCAGCTCCCGGAGACGGTCACAGCTTGTCT
GTAAGCGGATGCCGGGAGCAGACAAGCCCGTCAGGGCGCGTCAGCGGGTGTTGGCGGGTGTCGGGGCTGG
CTTAACTATGCGGCATCAGAGCAGATTGTACTGAGAGTGCACCATATGCGGTGTGAAATACCGCACAGAT
GCGTAAGGAGAAAATACCGCATCAGGCGCCATTCGCCATTCAGGCTGCGCAACTGTTGGGAAGGGCGATC
GGTGCGGGCCTCTTCGCTATTACGCCAGCTGGCGAAAGGGGGATGTGCTGCAAGGCGATTAAGTTGGGTA
ACGCCAGGGTTTTCCCAGTCACGACGTTGTAAAACGACGGCCAGTGAATTGACGCGTATTGGGATATCCC
AATGGCGCGCCGAGCTTGGCTCGAGCATGGTCATAGCTGTTTCCTGTGTGAAATTGTTATCCGCTCACAA
TTCCACACAACATACGAGCCGGAAGCATAAAGTGTAAAGCCTGGGGTGCCTAATGAGTGAGCTAACTCAC
ATTAATTGCGTTGCGCTCACTGCCCGCTTTCCAGTCGGGAAACCTGTCGTGCCAGCTGCATTAATGAATC
GGCCAACGCGCGGGGAGAGGCGGTTTGCGTATTGGGCGCTCTTCCGCTTCCTCGCTCACTGACTCGCTGC
GCTCGGTCGTTCGGCTGCGGCGAGCGGTATCAGCTCACTCAAAGGCGGTAATACGGTTATCCACAGAATC
AGGGGATAACGCAGGAAAGAACATGTGAGCAAAAGGCCAGCAAAAGGCCAGGAACCGTAAAAAGGCCGCG
TTGCTGGCGTTTTTCCATAGGCTCCGCCCCCCTGACGAGCATCACAAAAATCGACGCTCAAGTCAGAGGT
GGCGAAACCCGACAGGACTATAAAGATACCAGGCGTTTCCCCCTGGAAGCTCCCTCGTGCGCTCTCCTGT
TCCGACCCTGCCGCTTACCGGATACCTGTCCGCCTTTCTCCCTTCGGGAAGCGTGGCGCTTTCTCATAGC
TCACGCTGTAGGTATCTCAGTTCGGTGTAGGTCGTTCGCTCCAAGCTGGGCTGTGTGCACGAACCCCCCG
TTCAGCCCGACCGCTGCGCCTTATCCGGTAACTATCGTCTTGAGTCCAACCCGGTAAGACACGACTTATC
GCCACTGGCAGCAGCCACTGGTAACAGGATTAGCAGAGCGAGGTATGTAGGCGGTGCTACAGAGTTCTTG
AAGTGGTGGCCTAACTACGGCTACACTAGAAGAACAGTATTTGGTATCTGCGCTCTGCTGAAGCCAGTTA
CCTTCGGAAAAAGAGTTGGTAGCTCTTGATCCGGCAAACAAACCACCGCTGGTAGCGGTGGTTTTTTTGT
TTGCAAGCAGCAGATTACGCGCAGAAAAAAAGGATCTCAAGAAGATCCTTTGATCTTTTCTACGGGGTCT
GACGCTCAGTGGAACGAAAACTCACGTTAAGGGATTTTGGTCATGAGATTATCAAAAAGGATCTTCACCT
AGATCCTTTTAAATTAAAAATGAAGTTTTAAATCAATCTAAAGTATATATGAGTAAACTTGGTCTGACAG
TTAGAAAAACTCATCGAGCATCAAATGAAACTGCAATTTATTCATATCAGGATTATCAATACCATATTTT
TGAAAAAGCCGTTTCTGTAATGAAGGAGAAAACTCACCGAGGCAGTTCCATAGGATGGCAAGATCCTGGT
ATCGGTCTGCGATTCCGACTCGTCCAACATCAATACAACCTATTAATTTCCCCTCGTCAAAAATAAGGTT
ATCAAGTGAGAAATCACCATGAGTGACGACTGAATCCGGTGAGAATGGCAAAAGTTTATGCATTTCTTTC
CAGACTTGTTCAACAGGCCAGCCATTACGCTCGTCATCAAAATCACTCGCATCAACCAAACCGTTATTCA
TTCGTGATTGCGCCTGAGCGAGACGAAATACGCGATCGCTGTTAAAAGGACAATTACAAACAGGAATCGA
ATGCAACCGGCGCAGGAACACTGCCAGCGCATCAACAATATTTTCACCTGAATCAGGATATTCTTCTAAT
ACCTGGAATGCTGTTTTCCCAGGGATCGCAGTGGTGAGTAACCATGCATCATCAGGAGTACGGATAAAAT
GCTTGATGGTCGGAAGAGGCATAAATTCCGTCAGCCAGTTTAGTCTGACCATCTCATCTGTAACATCATT
GGCAACGCTACCTTTGCCATGTTTCAGAAACAACTCTGGCGCATCGGGCTTCCCATACAATCGATAGATT
GTCGCACCTGATTGCCCGACATTATCGCGAGCCCATTTATACCCATATAAATCAGCATCCATGTTGGAAT
TTAATCGCGGCCTAGAGCAAGACGTTTCCCGTTGAATATGGCTCATACTCTTCCTTTTTCAATATTATTG
AAGCATTTATCAGGGTTATTGTCTCATGAGCGGATACATATTTGAATGTATTTAGAAAAATAAACAAATA
GGGGTTCCGCGCACATTTCCCCGAAAAGTGCCACCTGACGTCTAAGAAACCATTATTATCATGACATTAA
CCTATAAAAATAGGCGTATCACGAGGCCCTTTCGTC
